Addgene plasmid #201498: bArr2-ALFA
Purpose: Expression of the beta-arrestin2 containing a N-terminal ALFA tag.
Depositing lab: Patrick Giguère. Depositing organization: University of Ottawa. Publication: Development of a V5-tag-directed nanobody and its implementation as an intracellular biosensor of GPCR signalling. Zeghal M, Matte K, Venes A, Patel S, Laroche G, Sarvan S, Joshi M, Rain JC, Couture JF, Giguere PM. J Biol Chem. 2023 Jul 28:105107. doi: 10.1016/j.jbc.2023.105107. PubMed 37517699.
Backbone
  Vector backbone: pcDNA3.1+
  Backbone manufacturer: Invitrogen
  Backbone size w/o insert (bp): 5428
  Vector type: Mammalian Expression
  Selectable markers: Neomycin (select with G418)
Growth in bacteria
  Bacterial resistance: Ampicillin, 100 μg/mL
  Growth temperature: 37°C
  Growth strain: DH5alpha
  Copy number: High Copy
Gene/Insert
  Gene/Insert name: bArr2-ALFA
  Species: H. sapiens (human)
  Insert size (bp): 1293
  Entrez Gene: ARRB2 (a.k.a. ARB2, ARR2, BARR2)
  Promoter: CMV
  Tag / fusion protein: ALFA (C terminal on insert)
  Cloning method: Restriction Enzyme; 5′ cloning site HindIII (not destroyed); 3′ cloning site XbaI (not destroyed)
  Sequencing primers: 5′ CMV-F; 3′ Bgh-R
Resource information
  A portion of this plasmid was derived from a plasmid made by: H. sapiens (human)
Terms and licenses: Academic/Nonprofit Terms; Industry Terms: Not Available to Industry
How to cite: bArr2-ALFA was a gift from Patrick Giguère (Addgene plasmid # 201498 ; http://n2t.net/addgene:201498 ; RRID:Addgene_201498)
