[The description below was written by a language model from this plasmid's Addgene catalogue record and pLannotate feature annotations shown in this document.]
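Description:
bArr2-ALFA is a mammalian expression plasmid built on the pcDNA3.1+ backbone that drives expression of human beta-arrestin2 (ARRB2) fused to the short ALFA epitope tag. The insert of about 1.3 kb was cloned between the HindIII and XbaI sites, both retained. It sits downstream of the human cytomegalovirus immediate-early enhancer and promoter and is followed by the bovine growth hormone polyadenylation signal. A T7 promoter lies between the CMV promoter and the coding sequence, which would allow in vitro transcription.

The record is inconsistent about tag position. The purpose statement calls the tag N-terminal, whereas the tag field and the construct name indicate a C-terminal fusion. The feature table does not annotate the ALFA sequence itself. The ARRB2 open reading frame starts about 40 nt after the T7 promoter and is followed directly by an attB2-like Gateway site. There is unannotated space before the poly(A) signal, but this does not settle the question.

For propagation in E. coli the plasmid carries a high-copy ColE1/pUC-type origin and a beta-lactamase gene conferring ampicillin resistance. An f1 origin is also present for single-stranded DNA production. A neomycin phosphotransferase cassette, driven by the SV40 early promoter and ended by the SV40 poly(A) signal, allows G418 selection of stably transfected mammalian cells. The small HIV-1 LTR, ble, lacI and bom fragment annotations are probably short backbone homologies rather than functional elements.

Beta-arrestin2 binds activated, phosphorylated G protein-coupled receptors to mediate their desensitization and internalization. The associated publication concerns tag-directed nanobodies used as intracellular biosensors of GPCR signalling. This suggests the ALFA-tagged arrestin is used for detection or recruitment by a tag-binding nanobody in such assays.
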