Features (pLannotate 1.2.2; 21 found; start..end, strand, type, name):
     28..80      -  misc_feature   bom (fragment): basis of mobility region from pBR322
    235..614     +  enhancer       CMV enhancer: human cytomegalovirus immediate early enhancer
    615..818     +  promoter       CMV promoter: human cytomegalovirus (CMV) immediate early promoter
    814..847     +  LTR            5' LTR (truncated) (fragment): truncated 5' long terminal repeat (LTR) from HIV-1
    863..881     +  promoter       T7 promoter: promoter for bacteriophage T7 RNA polymerase
    923..2149    +  CDS            ARRB2: ARRB2_HUMAN - Also known as ARB2, ARR2. Experimental evidence at protein level: Swiss-Prot protein existence level 1. Functions in regulating agonist-mediated G-protein coupled receptor (GPCR) signaling by mediating both receptor desensitization and resensitization processes. During homologous desensitization, beta- arrestins bind to the GPRK-phosphorylated receptor and sterically preclude its coupling to the cognate G-protein; the binding appears to require additional receptor determinants exposed only in the active receptor conformation. The beta-arrestins target many receptors for internali
   2149..2172    -  protein_bind   attB2: mutant version of attB; recombination site for the Gateway® BP reaction BP Clonase™
   2253..2477    +  polyA_signal   bGH poly(A) signal: bovine growth hormone polyadenylation signal
   2481..2502    +  promoter       SV40 promoter (fragment): SV40 enhancer and early promoter
   2523..2951    +  rep_origin     f1 ori (sequence partly withheld): f1 bacteriophage origin of replication; arrow indicates direction of (+) strand synthesis
   2965..3294    +  promoter       SV40 promoter: SV40 enhancer and early promoter
   3361..4152    +  CDS            neo: KKA2_KLEPN - Also known as kan, nptII. Experimental evidence at protein level: Swiss-Prot protein existence level 1. Resistance to kanamycin, neomycin, paromomycin, ribostamycin, butirosin and gentamicin B. From Klebsiella pneumoniae.
   4176..4334    +  CDS            ble (fragment): BLE_KLEPN - Experimental evidence at protein level: Swiss-Prot protein existence level 1. Binding protein with a strong affinity to the bleomycin family of antibiotics. Binds to CL990; an antimitotic-antibiotic compound. From Klebsiella pneumoniae.
   4329..4450    +  polyA_signal   SV40 poly(A) signal: SV40 polyadenylation signal
   4523..4539    -  protein_bind   lac operator: The lac repressor binds to the lac operator to inhibit transcription in E. coli. This inhibition can be relieved by adding lactose or isopropyl-β-D-thiogalactopyranoside (IPTG). lac repressor encoded by lacI
   4547..4577    -  promoter       lac promoter: promoter for the E. coli lac operon
   4592..4613    -  protein_bind   CAP binding site: CAP binding activates transcription in the presence of cAMP. E. coli catabolite activator protein
   4626..4718    -  CDS            lacI (fragment): lac repressor; lacI; The lac repressor binds to the lac operator to inhibit transcription in E. coli. This inhibition can be relieved by adding lactose or isopropyl-β-D-thiogalactopyranoside (IPTG).
   4901..5489    -  rep_origin     ori: high-copy-number ColE1/pMB1/pBR322/pUC origin of replication
   5660..6520    -  CDS            AmpR: β-lactamase; bla; confers resistance to ampicillin, carbenicillin, and related antibiotics
   6521..6625    -  promoter       AmpR promoter: bla
>Addgene plasmid #201498 | bArr2-ALFA | addgene full sequence | sequence record 395415 | Addgene NGS Result
GACGGATCGGGAGATCTCCCGATCCCCTATGGTGCACTCTCAGTACAATCTGCTCTGATGCCGCATAGTT
AAGCCAGTATCTGCTCCCTGCTTGTGTGTTGGAGGTCGCTGAGTAGTGCGCGAGCAAAATTTAAGCTACA
ACAAGGCAAGGCTTGACCGACAATTGCATGAAGAATCTGCTTAGGGTTAGGCGTTTTGCGCTGCTTCGCG
ATGTACGGGCCAGATATACGCGTTGACATTGATTATTGACTAGTTATTAATAGTAATCAATTACGGGGTC
ATTAGTTCATAGCCCATATATGGAGTTCCGCGTTACATAACTTACGGTAAATGGCCCGCCTGGCTGACCG
CCCAACGACCCCCGCCCATTGACGTCAATAATGACGTATGTTCCCATAGTAACGCCAATAGGGACTTTCC
ATTGACGTCAATGGGTGGAGTATTTACGGTAAACTGCCCACTTGGCAGTACATCAAGTGTATCATATGCC
AAGTACGCCCCCTATTGACGTCAATGACGGTAAATGGCCCGCCTGGCATTATGCCCAGTACATGACCTTA
TGGGACTTTCCTACTTGGCAGTACATCTACGTATTAGTCATCGCTATTACCATGGTGATGCGGTTTTGGC
AGTACATCAATGGGCGTGGATAGCGGTTTGACTCACGGGGATTTCCAAGTCTCCACCCCATTGACGTCAA
TGGGAGTTTGTTTTGGCACCAAAATCAACGGGACTTTCCAAAATGTCGTAACAACTCCGCCCCATTGACG
CAAATGGGCGGTAGGCGTGTACGGTGGGAGGTCTATATAAGCAGAGCTCTCTGGCTAACTAGAGAACCCA
CTGCTTACTGGCTTATCGAAATTAATACGACTCACTATAGGGAGACCCAAGCTGGCTAGCGTTTAAACTT
AAGCTTGCCACCATGGGGGAGAAACCCGGGACCAGGGTCTTCAAGAAGTCGAGCCCTAACTGCAAGCTCA
CCGTGTACTTGGGCAAGCGGGACTTCGTAGATCACCTGGACAAAGTGGACCCTGTAGATGGCGTGGTGCT
TGTGGACCCTGACTACCTGAAGGACCGCAAAGTGTTTGTGACCCTCACCTGCGCCTTCCGCTATGGCCGT
GAAGACCTGGATGTGCTGGGCTTGTCCTTCCGCAAAGACCTGTTCATCGCCACCTACCAGGCCTTCCCCC
CGGTGCCCAACCCACCCCGGCCCCCCACCCGCCTGCAGGACCGGCTGCTGAGGAAGCTGGGCCAGCATGC
CCACCCCTTCTTCTTCACCATACCCCAGAATCTTCCATGCTCCGTCACACTGCAGCCAGGCCCAGAGGAT
ACAGGAAAGGCCTGCGGCGTAGACTTTGAGATTCGAGCCTTCTGTGCTAAATCACTAGAAGAGAAAAGCC
ACAAAAGGAACTCTGTGCGGCTGGTGATCCGAAAGGTGCAGTTCGCCCCGGAGAAACCCGGCCCCCAGCC
TTCAGCCGAAACCACACGCCACTTCCTCATGTCTGACCGGTCCCTGCACCTCGAGGCTTCCCTGGACAAG
GAGCTGTACTACCATGGGGAGCCCCTCAATGTAAATGTCCACGTCACCAACAACTCCACCAAGACCGTCA
AGAAGATCAAAGTCTCTGTGAGACAGTACGCCGACATCTGCCTCTTCAGCACCGCCCAGTACAAGTGTCC
TGTGGCTCAACTCGAACAAGATGACCAGGTATCTCCCAGCTCCACATTCTGTAAGGTGTACACCATAACC
CCACTGCTCAGTGACAACCGGGAGAAGCGGGGTCTCGCCCTGGATGGGAAACTCAAGCACGAGGACACCA
ACCTGGCTTCCAGCACCATCGTGAAGGAGGGTGCCAACAAGGAGGTGCTGGGAATCCTGGTGTCCTACAG
GGTCAAGGTGAAGCTGGTGGTGTCTCGAGGCGGGGATGTCTCTGTGGAGCTGCCTTTTGTTCTTATGCAC
CCCAAGCCCCACGACCACATCCCCCTCCCCAGACCCCAGTCAGCCGCTCCGGAGACAGATGTCCCTGTGG
ACACCAACCTCATTGAATTTGATACCAACTATGCCACAGATGATGACATTGTGTTTGAGGACTTTGCCCG
GCTTCGGCTGAAGGGGATGAAGGATGACGACTATGATGATCAACTCTGCCCAACTTTCTTGTACAAAGTG
GTTAGTAGACTGGAGGAGGAGCTCAGGAGGCGACTTACCGAGTAATCTAGAGGGCCCGTTTAAACCCGCT
GATCAGCCTCGACTGTGCCTTCTAGTTGCCAGCCATCTGTTGTTTGCCCCTCCCCCGTGCCTTCCTTGAC
CCTGGAAGGTGCCACTCCCACTGTCCTTTCCTAATAAAATGAGGAAATTGCATCGCATTGTCTGAGTAGG
TGTCATTCTATTCTGGGGGGTGGGGTGGGGCAGGACAGCAAGGGGGAGGATTGGGAAGACAATAGCAGGC
ATGCTGGGGATGCGGTGGGCTCTATGGCTTCTGAGGCGGAAAGAACCAGCTGGGGCTCTAGGGGGTATCC
CC
[124 nt withheld, positions 2523-2646]
C
[91 nt withheld, positions 2648-2738]
A
[49 nt withheld, positions 2740-2788]
CCTTTGACGTTGGAGTCCACGTTCTTT
[37 nt withheld, positions 2816-2852]
ACCCTATCTCGGTCTATTCTTTTGATTTATAAGGGATTTTGCCGATTTCGGCCTATTGGTTAAAAAATGA
GCTGATTTAACAAAAATTTAACGCGAATTAATTCTGTGGAATGTGTGTCAGTTAGGGTGTGGAAAGTCCC
CAGGCTCCCCAGCAGGCAGAAGTATGCAAAGCATGCATCTCAATTAGTCAGCAACCAGGTGTGGAAAGTC
CCCAGGCTCCCCAGCAGGCAGAAGTATGCAAAGCATGCATCTCAATTAGTCAGCAACCATAGTCCCGCCC
CTAACTCCGCCCATCCCGCCCCTAACTCCGCCCAGTTCCGCCCATTCTCCGCCCCATGGCTGACTAATTT
TTTTTATTTATGCAGAGGCCGAGGCCGCCTCTGCCTCTGAGCTATTCCAGAAGTAGTGAGGAGGCTTTTT
TGGAGGCCTAGGCTTTTGCAAAAAGCTCCCGGGAGCTTGTATATCCATTTTCGGATCTGATCAAGAGACA
GGATGAGGATCGTTTCGCATGATTGAACAAGATGGATTGCACGCAGGTTCTCCGGCCGCTTGGGTGGAGA
GGCTATTCGGCTATGACTGGGCACAACAGACAATCGGCTGCTCTGATGCCGCCGTGTTCCGGCTGTCAGC
GCAGGGGCGCCCGGTTCTTTTTGTCAAGACCGACCTGTCCGGTGCCCTGAATGAACTGCAGGACGAGGCA
GCGCGGCTATCGTGGCTGGCCACGACGGGCGTTCCTTGCGCAGCTGTGCTCGACGTTGTCACTGAAGCGG
GAAGGGACTGGCTGCTATTGGGCGAAGTGCCGGGGCAGGATCTCCTGTCATCTCACCTTGCTCCTGCCGA
GAAAGTATCCATCATGGCTGATGCAATGCGGCGGCTGCATACGCTTGATCCGGCTACCTGCCCATTCGAC
CACCAAGCGAAACATCGCATCGAGCGAGCACGTACTCGGATGGAAGCCGGTCTTGTCGATCAGGATGATC
TGGACGAAGAGCATCAGGGGCTCGCGCCAGCCGAACTGTTCGCCAGGCTCAAGGCGCGCATGCCCGACGG
CGAGGATCTCGTCGTGACCCATGGCGATGCCTGCTTGCCGAATATCATGGTGGAAAATGGCCGCTTTTCT
GGATTCATCGACTGTGGCCGGCTGGGTGTGGCGGACCGCTATCAGGACATAGCGTTGGCTACCCGTGATA
TTGCTGAAGAGCTTGGCGGCGAATGGGCTGACCGCTTCCTCGTGCTTTACGGTATCGCCGCTCCCGATTC
GCAGCGCATCGCCTTCTATCGCCTTCTTGACGAGTTCTTCTGAGCGGGACTCTGGGGTTCGAAATGACCG
ACCAAGCGACGCCCAACCTGCCATCACGAGATTTCGATTCCACCGCCGCCTTCTATGAAAGGTTGGGCTT
CGGAATCGTTTTCCGGGACGCCGGCTGGATGATCCTCCAGCGCGGGGATCTCATGCTGGAGTTCTTCGCC
CACCCCAACTTGTTTATTGCAGCTTATAATGGTTACAAATAAAGCAATAGCATCACAAATTTCACAAATA
AAGCATTTTTTTCACTGCATTCTAGTTGTGGTTTGTCCAAACTCATCAATGTATCTTATCATGTCTGTAT
ACCGTCGACCTCTAGCTAGAGCTTGGCGTAATCATGGTCATAGCTGTTTCCTGTGTGAAATTGTTATCCG
CTCACAATTCCACACAACATACGAGCCGGAAGCATAAAGTGTAAAGCCTGGGGTGCCTAATGAGTGAGCT
AACTCACATTAATTGCGTTGCGCTCACTGCCCGCTTTCCAGTCGGGAAACCTGTCGTGCCAGCTGCATTA
ATGAATCGGCCAACGCGCGGGGAGAGGCGGTTTGCGTATTGGGCGCTCTTCCGCTTCCTCGCTCACTGAC
TCGCTGCGCTCGGTCGTTCGGCTGCGGCGAGCGGTATCAGCTCACTCAAAGGCGGTAATACGGTTATCCA
CAGAATCAGGGGATAACGCAGGAAAGAACATGTGAGCAAAAGGCCAGCAAAAGGCCAGGAACCGTAAAAA
GGCCGCGTTGCTGGCGTTTTTCCATAGGCTCCGCCCCCCTGACGAGCATCACAAAAATCGACGCTCAAGT
CAGAGGTGGCGAAACCCGACAGGACTATAAAGATACCAGGCGTTTCCCCCTGGAAGCTCCCTCGTGCGCT
CTCCTGTTCCGACCCTGCCGCTTACCGGATACCTGTCCGCCTTTCTCCCTTCGGGAAGCGTGGCGCTTTC
TCATAGCTCACGCTGTAGGTATCTCAGTTCGGTGTAGGTCGTTCGCTCCAAGCTGGGCTGTGTGCACGAA
CCCCCCGTTCAGCCCGACCGCTGCGCCTTATCCGGTAACTATCGTCTTGAGTCCAACCCGGTAAGACACG
ACTTATCGCCACTGGCAGCAGCCACTGGTAACAGGATTAGCAGAGCGAGGTATGTAGGCGGTGCTACAGA
GTTCTTGAAGTGGTGGCCTAACTACGGCTACACTAGAAGAACAGTATTTGGTATCTGCGCTCTGCTGAAG
CCAGTTACCTTCGGAAAAAGAGTTGGTAGCTCTTGATCCGGCAAACAAACCACCGCTGGTAGCGGTGGTT
TTTTTGTTTGCAAGCAGCAGATTACGCGCAGAAAAAAAGGATCTCAAGAAGATCCTTTGATCTTTTCTAC
GGGGTCTGACGCTCAGTGGAACGAAAACTCACGTTAAGGGATTTTGGTCATGAGATTATCAAAAAGGATC
TTCACCTAGATCCTTTTAAATTAAAAATGAAGTTTTAAATCAATCTAAAGTATATATGAGTAAACTTGGT
CTGACAGTTACCAATGCTTAATCAGTGAGGCACCTATCTCAGCGATCTGTCTATTTCGTTCATCCATAGT
TGCCTGACTCCCCGTCGTGTAGATAACTACGATACGGGAGGGCTTACCATCTGGCCCCAGTGCTGCAATG
ATACCGCGAGACCCACGCTCACCGGCTCCAGATTTATCAGCAATAAACCAGCCAGCCGGAAGGGCCGAGC
GCAGAAGTGGTCCTGCAACTTTATCCGCCTCCATCCAGTCTATTAATTGTTGCCGGGAAGCTAGAGTAAG
TAGTTCGCCAGTTAATAGTTTGCGCAACGTTGTTGCCATTGCTACAGGCATCGTGGTGTCACGCTCGTCG
TTTGGTATGGCTTCATTCAGCTCCGGTTCCCAACGATCAAGGCGAGTTACATGATCCCCCATGTTGTGCA
AAAAAGCGGTTAGCTCCTTCGGTCCTCCGATCGTTGTCAGAAGTAAGTTGGCCGCAGTGTTATCACTCAT
GGTTATGGCAGCACTGCATAATTCTCTTACTGTCATGCCATCCGTAAGATGCTTTTCTGTGACTGGTGAG
TACTCAACCAAGTCATTCTGAGAATAGTGTATGCGGCGACCGAGTTGCTCTTGCCCGGCGTCAATACGGG
ATAATACCGCGCCACATAGCAGAACTTTAAAAGTGCTCATCATTGGAAAACGTTCTTCGGGGCGAAAACT
CTCAAGGATCTTACCGCTGTTGAGATCCAGTTCGATGTAACCCACTCGTGCACCCAACTGATCTTCAGCA
TCTTTTACTTTCACCAGCGTTTCTGGGTGAGCAAAAACAGGAAGGCAAAATGCCGCAAAAAAGGGAATAA
GGGCGACACGGAAATGTTGAATACTCATACTCTTCCTTTTTCAATATTATTGAAGCATTTATCAGGGTTA
TTGTCTCATGAGCGGATACATATTTGAATGTATTTAGAAAAATAAACAAATAGGGGTTCCGCGCACATTT
CCCCGAAAAGTGCCACCTGACGTC
